Addgene plasmid #198686: pEM.H11R
Purpose: An Easy Modular Integrative fuSion-ready Expression toolkit (Easy-MISE toolkit) for fast engineering of heterologous productions in Saccharomyces cerevisiae
Depositing lab: Paola Branduardi. Depositing organization: Universita degli Studi di Milano-Bicocca. Publication: Easy Modular Integrative fuSion-ready Expression (Easy-MISE) Toolkit for Fast Engineering of Heterologous Productions in Saccharomyces cerevisiae. Maestroni L, Butti P, Milanesi R, Pagliari S, Campone L, Serra I, Branduardi P. ACS Synth Biol. 2023 Apr 14. doi: 10.1021/acssynbio.3c00015. PubMed 37058502.
Backbone
  Vector backbone: pGA-blue
  Backbone manufacturer: IndBioTech Lab
  Vector type: Yeast Expression, Synthetic Biology
Growth in bacteria
  Bacterial resistance: Kanamycin, 50 μg/mL
  Growth temperature: 37°C
  Growth strain: DH5alpha
  Copy number: High Copy
Gene/Insert
  Gene/Insert name: XII1_DW
  Species: S. cerevisiae (budding yeast)
  Cloning method: Unknown
Terms and licenses: Academic/Nonprofit Terms; Industry Terms: Not Available to Industry
Depositor comments: Cloning Method: Goldon Gate Assembly
How to cite: pEM.H11R was a gift from Paola Branduardi (Addgene plasmid # 198686 ; http://n2t.net/addgene:198686 ; RRID:Addgene_198686)
