[The description below was written by a language model from this plasmid's Addgene catalogue record and pLannotate feature annotations shown in this document.]
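Description:
pEM.H11R is a small (about 2.4 kb) part plasmid from the Easy-MISE (Easy Modular Integrative fuSion-ready Expression) toolkit, a Golden Gate-based modular cloning system for rapid engineering of heterologous production pathways in Saccharomyces cerevisiae. It is built on the pGA-blue backbone and is maintained in E. coli through a high-copy ColE1/pUC-type origin of replication. Selection is with kanamycin, conferred by the aph(3')-Ia aminoglycoside phosphotransferase gene (KanR). The feature table shows no yeast replication origin or yeast auxotrophic marker, which fits a storage or donor plasmid rather than a vector that replicates in yeast.

The insert is named XII1_DW and is recorded as S. cerevisiae sequence. The name suggests a downstream homology region for a chromosome XII integration locus, with "H11R" probably marking it as the right-hand homology arm, but the record does not define the locus or the naming scheme. The automated annotation finds a fragment matching an uncharacterised S288c open reading frame (YL334, an entry of uncertain protein existence) on the reverse strand near the end of the sequence. This most likely reflects yeast genomic DNA within the insert rather than an intended expressed gene. A very short lacI fragment is also detected and is probably a leftover of the backbone's blue/white screening region.

No promoter, terminator, tag or reporter is annotated, so the plasmid does not appear to be an expression cassette itself. Within the toolkit it would presumably be combined by Golden Gate assembly with other modules to build integrative constructs targeted to the yeast genome, although the record does not describe the assembly details.
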