Features (pLannotate 1.2.2; 4 found; start..end, strand, type, name):
    150..965     +  CDS            KanR: aminoglycoside phosphotransferase; aph(3')-Ia; confers resistance to kanamycin in bacteria or G418 (Geneticin®) in eukaryotes
   1050..1638    +  rep_origin     ori: high-copy-number ColE1/pMB1/pBR322/pUC origin of replication
   1821..1864    +  CDS            lacI (fragment): lac repressor; lacI; The lac repressor binds to the lac operator to inhibit transcription in E. coli. This inhibition can be relieved by adding lactose or isopropyl-β-D-thiogalactopyranoside (IPTG).
   2234..2437    -  CDS            YL334_YEAST (fragment): Protein uncertain: Swiss-Prot protein existence level 5. From Saccharomyces cerevisiae (strain ATCC 204508 / S288c) (Baker's yeast).
>Addgene plasmid #198686 | pEM.H11R | addgene full sequence | sequence record 393469 | Addgene NGS Result
GACCCTGTCAGACCAAGTTTACTCATATATACTTTAGATTGATTTAAAACTTCATTTTTAATTTAAAAGG
ATCTAGGTGAAGATCCTTTTTGATAATCTCATGAACAATAAAACTGTCTGCTTACATAAACAGTAATACA
AGGGGTGTTATGAGCCATATTCAACGGGAAACGTCTTGCTCTAGGCCGCGATTAAATTCCAACATGGATG
CTGATTTATATGGGTATAAATGGGCTCGCGATAATGTCGGGCAATCAGGTGCGACAATCTATCGATTGTA
TGGGAAGCCCGATGCGCCAGAGTTGTTTCTGAAACATGGCAAAGGTAGCGTTGCCAATGATGTTACAGAT
GAGATGGTCAGACTAAACTGGCTGACGGAATTTATGCCTCTTCCGACCATCAAGCATTTTATCCGTACTC
CTGATGATGCATGGTTACTCACCACTGCGATCCCCGGGAAAACAGCATTCCAGGTATTAGAAGAATATCC
TGATTCAGGTGAAAATATTGTTGATGCGCTGGCAGTGTTCCTGCGCCGGTTGCATTCGATTCCTGTTTGT
AATTGTCCTTTTAACAGCGATCGCGTATTTCGACTCGCTCAGGCGCAATCACGAATGAATAACGGTTTGG
TTGATGCGAGTGATTTTGATGACGAGCGTAATGGCTGGCCTGTTGAACAAGTCTGGAAAGAAATGCATAA
ACTTTTGCCATTCTCACCGGATTCAGTCGTCACTCATGGTGATTTCTCACTTGATAACCTTATTTTTGAC
GAGGGGAAATTAATAGGTTGTATTGATGTTGGACGAGTCGGAATCGCAGACCGATACCAGGATCTTGCCA
TCCTATGGAACTGCCTCGGTGAGTTTTCTCCTTCATTACAGAAACGGCTTTTTCAAAAATATGGTATTGA
TAATCCTGATATGAATAAATTGCAGTTTCATTTGATGCTCGATGAGTTTTTCTAAGAATTAATTCATGAC
CAAAATCCCTTAACGTGAGTTTTCGTTCCACTGAGCGTCAGACCCCGTAGAAAAGATCAAAGGATCTTCT
TGAGATCCTTTTTTTCTGCGCGTAATCTGCTGCTTGCAAACAAAAAAACCACCGCTACCAGCGGTGGTTT
GTTTGCCGGATCAAGAGCTACCAACTCTTTTTCCGAAGGTAACTGGCTTCAGCAGAGCGCAGATACCAAA
TACTGTTCTTCTAGTGTAGCCGTAGTTAGGCCACCACTTCAAGAACTCTGTAGCACCGCCTACATACCTC
GCTCTGCTAATCCTGTTACCAGTGGCTGCTGCCAGTGGCGATAAGTCGTGTCTTACCGGGTTGGACTCAA
GACGATAGTTACCGGATAAGGCGCAGCGGTCGGGCTGAACGGGGGGTTCGTGCACACAGCCCAGCTTGGA
GCGAACGACCTACACCGAACTGAGATACCTACAGCGTGAGCTATGAGAAAGCGCCACGCTTCCCGAAGGG
AGAAAGGCGGACAGGTATCCGGTAAGCGGCAGGGTCGGAACAGGAGAGCGCACGAGGGAGCTTCCAGGGG
GAAACGCCTGGTATCTTTATAGTCCTGTCGGGTTTCGCCACCTCTGACTTGAGCGTCGATTTTTGTGATG
CTCGTCAGGGGGGCGGAGCCTATGGAAAAACGCCAGCAACGCGGCCTTTTTACGGTTCCTGGCCTTTTGC
TGGCCTTTTGCTCACATGTTCTTTCCTGCGTTATCCCCTGATTCTGTGGATAACCGTATTACCGCCTTTG
AGTGAGCTGATACCGCTCGCCGCAGCCGAACGACCGAGCGCAGCGAGTCAGTGAGCGAGGAAGCGGAAGA
GCGCCCAATACGCAAACCGCCTCTCCCCGCGCGTTGGCCGATTCTGGTCTCCTTACCTAGTTCAGTTTAG
TGCTCTGTCTGAGTGACTGTAATAATAAATTTTACAAGCCACTTCTCATGACATATATTGGTAAGTAACT
TCATCAATACTAATTAGTCTTTGCCGGTTACCCATCTGGCCCCTGACTTGCGATGCTTAGGAAGTTCCAT
ACTCGCGGCTCTTCCCAACAGTAGCACATCCGTGAAACTTCTGGCGCTATTCATTATGCAGTACCAGGAC
AAGAAGTTAAAAAAAAAGCTCTGTTACAAGTTCAATGGTGGTGCAAGGATTGAAGTTATTATCCAGGAGG
CACGGATGCAAAAGATAGAAGACAAATTAATTTCCTTAAAATTCAAAATGCTCATTATTGTCACGCTGTA
TGAGCATTTGGTGAAGATTTCACTGGGAAATGTTGCAATAATTTGATAATCGTTCGTATTGGATGAAACT
GTAACATCATCTGTTTATTAAGTATCCGTGTTATTAGTATATCATCACATACGGTGTAAGAAGATAACAT
AAAGATTGAGAAACAGTCATCAAATATAATGGAAGCTGAAATGCGAGGATTGATGATGCAAGGA
